>Addgene plasmid #169589 | pVH266-Tier1-OTetO7-PCMVmin2-SEAP-sTRSV | addgene full sequence | sequence record 366223 | Addgene NGS Result
TATTCCAGAAGTAGTGAGGAGGCTTTTTTGGAGGCCTAGGCTTTTGCAAAAAGCTCCCGGGAGCTTGTAT
ATCCATTTTCGGATCTGATCAAGAGACAGGATGAGGATCGTTTCGCATGATTGAACAAGATGGATTGCAC
GCAGGTTCTCCGGCCGCTTGGGTGGAGAGGCTATTCGGCTATGACTGGGCACAACAGACAATCGGCTGCT
CTGATGCCGCCGTGTTCCGGCTGTCAGCGCAGGGGCGCCCGGTTCTTTTTGTCAAGACCGACCTGTCCGG
TGCCCTGAATGAACTGCAGGACGAGGCAGCGCGGCTATCGTGGCTGGCCACGACGGGCGTTCCTTGCGCA
GCTGTGCTCGACGTTGTCACTGAAGCGGGAAGGGACTGGCTGCTATTGGGCGAAGTGCCGGGGCAGGATC
TCCTGTCATCTCACCTTGCTCCTGCCGAGAAAGTATCCATCATGGCTGATGCAATGCGGCGGCTGCATAC
GCTTGATCCGGCTACCTGCCCATTCGACCACCAAGCGAAACATCGCATCGAGCGAGCACGTACTCGGATG
GAAGCCGGTCTTGTCGATCAGGATGATCTGGACGAAGAGCATCAGGGGCTCGCGCCAGCCGAACTGTTCG
CCAGGCTCAAGGCGCGCATGCCCGACGGCGAGGATCTCGTCGTGACCCATGGCGATGCCTGCTTGCCGAA
TATCATGGTGGAAAATGGCCGCTTTTCTGGATTCATCGACTGTGGCCGGCTGGGTGTGGCGGACCGCTAT
CAGGACATAGCGTTGGCTACCCGTGATATTGCTGAAGAGCTTGGCGGCGAATGGGCTGACCGCTTCCTCG
TGCTTTACGGTATCGCCGCTCCCGATTCGCAGCGCATCGCCTTCTATCGCCTTCTTGACGAGTTCTTCTG
AGCGGGACTCTGGGGTTCGAAATGACCGACCAAGCGACGCCCAACCTGCCATCACGAGATTTCGATTCCA
CCGCCGCCTTCTATGAAAGGTTGGGCTTCGGAATCGTTTTCCGGGACGCCGGCTGGATGATCCTCCAGCG
CGGGGATCTCATGCTGGAGTTCTTCGCCCACCCCAACTTGTTTATTGCAGCTTATAATGGTTACAAATAA
AGCAATAGCATCACAAATTTCACAAATAAAGCATTTTTTTCACTGCATTCTAGTTGTGGTTTGTCCAAAC
TCATCAATGTATCTTATCATGTCTGTATACCGTCGACCTCTAGCTAGAGCTTGGCGTAATCATGGTCATA
GCTGTTTCCTGTGTGAAATTGTTATCCGCTCACAATTCCACACAACATACGAGCCGGAAGCATAAAGTGT
AAAGCCTGGGGTGCCTAATGAGTGAGCTAACTCACATTAATTGCGTTGCGCTCACTGCCCGCTTTCCAGT
CGGGAAACCTGTCGTGCCAGCTGCATTAATGAATCGGCCAACGCGCGGGGAGAGGCGGTTTGCGTATTGG
GCGCTCTTCCGCTTCCTCGCTCACTGACTCGCTGCGCTCGGTCGTTCGGCTGCGGCGAGCGGTATCAGCT
CACTCAAAGGCGGTAATACGGTTATCCACAGAATCAGGGGATAACGCAGGAAAGAACATGTGAGCAAAAG
GCCAGCAAAAGGCCAGGAACCGTAAAAAGGCCGCGTTGCTGGCGTTTTTCCATAGGCTCCGCCCCCCTGA
CGAGCATCACAAAAATCGACGCTCAAGTCAGAGGTGGCGAAACCCGACAGGACTATAAAGATACCAGGCG
TTTCCCCCTGGAAGCTCCCTCGTGCGCTCTCCTGTTCCGACCCTGCCGCTTACCGGATACCTGTCCGCCT
TTCTCCCTTCGGGAAGCGTGGCGCTTTCTCATAGCTCACGCTGTAGGTATCTCAGTTCGGTGTAGGTCGT
TCGCTCCAAGCTGGGCTGTGTGCACGAACCCCCCGTTCAGCCCGACCGCTGCGCCTTATCCGGTAACTAT
CGTCTTGAGTCCAACCCGGTAAGACACGACTTATCGCCACTGGCAGCAGCCACTGGTAACAGGATTAGCA
GAGCGAGGTATGTAGGCGGTGCTACAGAGTTCTTGAAGTGGTGGCCTAACTACGGCTACACTAGAAGAAC
AGTATTTGGTATCTGCGCTCTGCTGAAGCCAGTTACCTTCGGAAAAAGAGTTGGTAGCTCTTGATCCGGC
AAACAAACCACCGCTGGTAGCGGTGGTTTTTTTGTTTGCAAGCAGCAGATTACGCGCAGAAAAAAAGGAT
CTCAAGAAGATCCTTTGATCTTTTCTACGGGGTCTGACGCTCAGTGGAACGAAAACTCACGTTAAGGGAT
TTTGGTCATGAGATTATCAAAAAGGATCTTCACCTAGATCCTTTTAAATTAAAAATGAAGTTTTAAATCA
ATCTAAAGTATATATGAGTAAACTTGGTCTGACAGTTACCAATGCTTAATCAGTGAGGCACCTATCTCAG
CGATCTGTCTATTTCGTTCATCCATAGTTGCCTGACTCCCCGTCGTGTAGATAACTACGATACGGGAGGG
CTTACCATCTGGCCCCAGTGCTGCAATGATACCGCGAGACCCACGCTCACCGGCTCCAGATTTATCAGCA
ATAAACCAGCCAGCCGGAAGGGCCGAGCGCAGAAGTGGTCCTGCAACTTTATCCGCCTCCATCCAGTCTA
TTAATTGTTGCCGGGAAGCTAGAGTAAGTAGTTCGCCAGTTAATAGTTTGCGCAACGTTGTTGCCATTGC
TACAGGCATCGTGGTGTCACGCTCGTCGTTTGGTATGGCTTCATTCAGCTCCGGTTCCCAACGATCAAGG
CGAGTTACATGATCCCCCATGTTGTGCAAAAAAGCGGTTAGCTCCTTCGGTCCTCCGATCGTTGTCAGAA
GTAAGTTGGCCGCAGTGTTATCACTCATGGTTATGGCAGCACTGCATAATTCTCTTACTGTCATGCCATC
CGTAAGATGCTTTTCTGTGACTGGTGAGTACTCAACCAAGTCATTCTGAGAATAGTGTATGCGGCGACCG
AGTTGCTCTTGCCCGGCGTCAATACGGGATAATACCGCGCCACATAGCAGAACTTTAAAAGTGCTCATCA
TTGGAAAACGTTCTTCGGGGCGAAAACTCTCAAGGATCTTACCGCTGTTGAGATCCAGTTCGATGTAACC
CACTCGTGCACCCAACTGATCTTCAGCATCTTTTACTTTCACCAGCGTTTCTGGGTGAGCAAAAACAGGA
AGGCAAAATGCCGCAAAAAAGGGAATAAGGGCGACACGGAAATGTTGAATACTCATACTCTTCCTTTTTC
AATATTATTGAAGCATTTATCAGGGTTATTGTCTCATGAGCGGATACATATTTGAATGTATTTAGAAAAA
TAAACAAATAGGGGTTCCGCGCACATTTCCCCGAAAAGTGCCACCTGACGTCGACGGATCGGGAGATCTC
CACGCGTCCGTACACGCCTAAAGCATATACGTTCTCTATCACTGATAGGGAGTAAACTGGATATACGTTC
TCTATCACTGATAGGGAGTAAACTGTAGATACGTTCTCTATCACTGATAGGGAGTAAACTGGTCATACGT
TCTCTATCACTGATAGGGAGTAAACTCCTTATACGTTCTCTATCACTGATAGGGAGTAAAGTCTGCATAC
GTTCTCTATCACTGATAGGGAGTAAACTCTTCATACGTTCTCTATCACTGATAGGGAGTAAACTCGAGTA
TGTCGAGGTGGCGTGTACGGTGGGAGGCCTATATAAGCAGAGCTCGTTTAGTGAACCGTCAGATCGCGAG
CTCTCTGGCTAACTAGAGAACCCACTGCTTACTGGCTTATCGAAATTAATACGACTCACTATAGGGAGAC
CCAAGCTGTTCGAAGCGGAATTCACCATGACTAGTTGGCTGTGGCTGGTGCTGCTGCTGCTGTGCCTGGC
CGGCAACGTGCAGGCCGCTAGTATCATCCCCGTGGAGGAGGAGAACCCCGACTTCTGGAACAGAGAGGCC
GCCGAGGCCCTGGGCGCCGCCAAGAAGCTGCAGCCCGCCCAGACCGCCGCCAAGAACCTGATCATCTTCC
TGGGCGACGGCATGGGCGTGAGCACCGTGACCGCCGCCAGAATCCTGAAGGGCCAGAAGAAGGACAAGCT
GGGCCCCGAGATCCCCCTGGCCATGGACAGATTCCCCTACGTGGCCCTGAGCAAGACCTACAACGTGGAC
AAGCACGTGCCCGACAGCGGCGCCACCGCCACCGCCTACCTGTGCGGCGTGAAGGGCAACTTCCAGACCA
TCGGCCTGAGCGCCGCCGCCAGATTCAACCAGTGCAACACCACCAGAGGCAACGAGGTGATCAGCGTGAT
GAACAGAGCCAAGAAGGCCGGCAAGAGCGTGGGCGTGGTGACCACCACCAGAGTGCAGCACGCCAGCCCC
GCCGGCACCTACGCCCACACCGTGAACAGAAACTGGTACAGCGACGCCGACGTGCCCGCCAGCGCCAGAC
AGGAGGGCTGCCAGGACATCGCCACCCAGCTGATCAGCAACATGGACATCGACGTGATCCTGGGCGGCGG
CAGAAAGTACATGTTCAGAATGGGCACCCCCGACCCCGAGTACCCCGACGACTACAGCCAGGGCGGCACC
AGACTGGACGGCAAGAACCTGGTGCAGGAGTGGCTGGCCAAGAGACAGGGCGCCAGATACGTGTGGAACA
GAACCGAGCTGATGCAGGCCAGCCTGGACCCCAGCGTGACCCACCTGATGGGCCTGTTCGAGCCCGGCGA
CATGAAGTACGAGATCCACAGAGACAGCACCCTGGACCCCAGCCTGATGGAGATGACCGAGGCCGCCCTG
AGACTGCTGAGCAGAAACCCCAGAGGCTTCTTCCTGTTCGTGGAGGGCGGCAGAATCGACCACGGCCACC
ACGAGAGCAGAGCCTACAGAGCCCTGACCGAGACCATCATGTTCGACGACGCCATCGAGAGAGCCGGCCA
GCTGACCAGCGAGGAGGACACCCTGAGCCTGGTGACCGCCGACCACAGCCACGTGTTCAGCTTCGGCGGC
TACCCCCTGAGAGGCAGCAGCATCTTCGGCCTGGCCCCCGGCAAGGCCAGAGACAGAAAGGCCTACACCG
TGCTGCTGTACGGCAACGGCCCCGGCTACGTGCTGAAGGACGGCGCCAGACCCGACGTGACCGAGAGCGA
GAGCGGCAGCCCCGAGTACAGACAGCAGAGCGCCGTGCCCCTGGACGAGGAGACCCACGCCGGCGAGGAC
GTGGCCGTGTTCGCCAGAGGCCCCCAGGCCCACCTGGTGCACGGCGTGCAGGAGCAGACCTTCATCGCCC
ACGTGATGGCCTTCGCCGCCTGCCTGGAGCCCTACACCGCCTGCGACCTGGCCCCCCCCGCCGGCACCAC
CGACGCCGCCCACCCCGGCTACAGCAGAGTGGGCGCCGCCGGCAGATTCGAGCAGACCGCTAGCGGATCC
ACCGGTGTCTAGAAAGCTTCCTCCTCGTCCCCGGATGTGCTTTCCGGGCTGACGAGTCCGTGAGGACGAA
ACGAGGAGGGGCCGGCCTGCAGGGATCAGCCTCGACTGTGCCTTCTAGTTGCCAGCCATCTGTTGTTTGC
CCCTCCCCCGTGCCTTCCTTGACCCTGGAAGGTGCCACTCCCACTGTCCTTTCCTAATAAAATGAGGAAA
TTGCATCGCATTGTCTGAGTAGGTGTCATTCTATTCTGGGGGGTGGGGTGGGGCAGGACAGCAAGGGGGA
GGATTGGGAAGACAATAGCAGGCATGCTGGGGATGCGGTGGGCTCTATGGCTTCTGAGGCGGAAAGAACC
AGCTGGGGCTCTAGGGGGTATCCCC
[124 nt withheld, positions 5836-5959]
C
[91 nt withheld, positions 5961-6051]
A
[49 nt withheld, positions 6053-6101]
CCTTTGACGTTGGAGTCCACGTTCTTT
[37 nt withheld, positions 6129-6165]
ACCCTATCTCGGTCTATTCTTTTGATTTATAAGGGATTTTGCCGATTTCGGCCTATTGGTTAAAAAATGA
GCTGATTTAACAAAAATTTAACGCGAATTAATTCTGTGGAATGTGTGTCAGTTAGGGTGTGGAAAGTCCC
CAGGCTCCCCAGCAGGCAGAAGTATGCAAAGCATGCATCTCAATTAGTCAGCAACCAGGTGTGGAAAGTC
CCCAGGCTCCCCAGCAGGCAGAAGTATGCAAAGCATGCATCTCAATTAGTCAGCAACCATAGTCCCGCCC
CTAACTCCGCCCATCCCGCCCCTAACTCCGCCCAGTTCCGCCCATTCTCCGCCCCATGGCTGACTAATTT
TTTTTATTTATGCAGAGGCCGAGGCCGCCTCTGCCTCTGAGC
Features (pLannotate 1.2.2; 19 found; start..end, strand, type, name):
    117..908     +  CDS            neo: KKA2_KLEPN - Also known as kan, nptII. Experimental evidence at protein level: Swiss-Prot protein existence level 1. Resistance to kanamycin, neomycin, paromomycin, ribostamycin, butirosin and gentamicin B. From Klebsiella pneumoniae.
    932..1090    +  CDS            ble (fragment): BLE_KLEPN - Experimental evidence at protein level: Swiss-Prot protein existence level 1. Binding protein with a strong affinity to the bleomycin family of antibiotics. Binds to CL990; an antimitotic-antibiotic compound. From Klebsiella pneumoniae.
   1085..1206    +  polyA_signal   SV40 poly(A) signal: SV40 polyadenylation signal
   1279..1295    -  protein_bind   lac operator: The lac repressor binds to the lac operator to inhibit transcription in E. coli. This inhibition can be relieved by adding lactose or isopropyl-β-D-thiogalactopyranoside (IPTG). lac repressor encoded by lacI
   1303..1333    -  promoter       lac promoter: promoter for the E. coli lac operon
   1348..1369    -  protein_bind   CAP binding site: CAP binding activates transcription in the presence of cAMP. E. coli catabolite activator protein
   1382..1474    -  CDS            lacI (fragment): lac repressor; lacI; The lac repressor binds to the lac operator to inhibit transcription in E. coli. This inhibition can be relieved by adding lactose or isopropyl-β-D-thiogalactopyranoside (IPTG).
   1657..2245    -  rep_origin     ori: high-copy-number ColE1/pMB1/pBR322/pUC origin of replication
   2416..3276    -  CDS            AmpR: β-lactamase; bla; confers resistance to ampicillin, carbenicillin, and related antibiotics
   3277..3381    -  promoter       AmpR promoter: bla
   3438..3777    -  promoter       TRE3G BI promoter (fragment): 3rd-generation Tet-responsive bidirectional promoter that can be activated by binding of Tet-On® 3G
   3778..3811    +  LTR            5' LTR (truncated) (fragment): truncated 5' long terminal repeat (LTR) from HIV-1
   3827..3845    +  promoter       T7 promoter: promoter for bacteriophage T7 RNA polymerase
   3943..5427    +  CDS            ALPP (fragment): PPB1_HUMAN - Also known as PLAP. Experimental evidence at protein level: Swiss-Prot protein existence level 1. From Homo sapiens (Human).
   5491..5532    +  misc_RNA       sTRSV HHRz (fragment): hammerhead ribozyme from the tobacco ringspot virus satellite RNA (Khvorova et al., 2003)
   5566..5790    +  polyA_signal   bGH poly(A) signal: bovine growth hormone polyadenylation signal
   5794..5815    +  promoter       SV40 promoter (fragment): SV40 enhancer and early promoter
   5836..6264    +  rep_origin     f1 ori (sequence partly withheld): f1 bacteriophage origin of replication; arrow indicates direction of (+) strand synthesis
   6278..50      +  promoter       SV40 promoter (across the origin): SV40 enhancer and early promoter
