[The description below was written by a language model from this plasmid's Addgene catalogue record and pLannotate feature annotations shown in this document.]
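Description:
pVH266-Tier1-OTetO7-PCMVmin2-SEAP-sTRSV is a mammalian expression plasmid built on pMM1, a pcDNA3.1-derived backbone, and belongs to the "Tier-1" level of the VAMSyB modular plasmid architecture for mammalian synthetic biology. It is propagated in E. coli as a high-copy plasmid through a ColE1/pUC-type origin with ampicillin selection (AmpR under its own bla promoter), and it also carries an f1 origin. For selection in mammalian cells, an SV40 early promoter drives a neomycin phosphotransferase gene terminated by an SV40 polyadenylation signal, conferring G418 resistance. The annotation also picks up a short bleomycin-resistance fragment and lac promoter/operator remnants, which appear to be backbone leftovers rather than functional modules.

The payload is a tetracycline-controlled reporter unit. A heptameric tet operator array fused to a minimal CMV promoter (annotated by similarity as a TRE3G-type Tet-responsive promoter fragment) drives SEAP, the secreted form of human placental alkaline phosphatase (ALPP), followed by the bGH polyadenylation signal. A T7 promoter sits upstream of the coding sequence. On its own the minimal promoter should be largely silent, so transcription depends on a tetracycline-dependent transactivator supplied in trans; the record's alternative name refers to a TetON configuration, but no transactivator is encoded here. In the 3' UTR lies the hammerhead ribozyme from the tobacco ringspot virus satellite RNA (sTRSV). Self-cleavage of this ribozyme separates the coding region from the poly(A) tail, which is expected to destabilise the transcript and lower SEAP output. The plasmid thus serves as a secreted, easily assayed reporter for inducible gene circuits and for testing 3' UTR ribozyme-based control of expression.
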