Addgene plasmid #169589: pVH266-Tier1-OTetO7-PCMVmin2-SEAP-sTRSV
Purpose: Tier-1 vector encoding PTetO7-driven SEAP expression with a 3'UTR sTRSV ribozyme (OTetO7-PCMVmin-2-SEAP-3'UTRsTRSV-pA).
Depositing lab: Martin Fussenegger. Depositing organization: ETH Zurich (Swiss Federal Institute of Technology). Publication: A versatile plasmid architecture for mammalian synthetic biology (VAMSyB). Haellman V, Strittmatter T, Bertschi A, Stucheli P, Fussenegger M. Metab Eng. 2021 Jul;66:41-50. doi: 10.1016/j.ymben.2021.04.003. Epub 2021 Apr 18. PubMed 33857582.
Backbone
  Vector backbone: pMM1 (pcDNA3.1-based)
  Backbone size w/o insert (bp): 4435
  Vector type: Mammalian Expression
  Selectable markers: Neomycin (select with G418)
Growth in bacteria
  Bacterial resistance: Ampicillin, 100 μg/mL
  Growth temperature: 37°C
  Growth strain: DH5alpha
  Copy number: High Copy
Gene/Insert
  Gene/Insert name: tetracycline-controlled SEAP expression (alt name: TetON-SEAP)
  Species: H. sapiens (human)
  Promoter: TetO7-PCMVmin-2
  Cloning method: Restriction Enzyme; 5′ cloning site Unknown (unknown if destroyed)
  Sequencing primers: 5′ AmpStart; 3′ BGH-rev
Terms and licenses: Academic/Nonprofit Terms; Industry Terms: Not Available to Industry
How to cite: pVH266-Tier1-OTetO7-PCMVmin2-SEAP-sTRSV was a gift from Martin Fussenegger (Addgene plasmid # 169589 ; http://n2t.net/addgene:169589 ; RRID:Addgene_169589)
